Addgene plasmid #66410: HTR2B-Tango
Purpose: Expression of G protein-coupled receptors for PRESTO-Tango: parallel receptorome expression and screening via transcriptional output, with transcriptional activation following arrestin translocation
Depositing lab: Bryan Roth. Depositing organization: University of North Carolina at Chapel Hill. Publication: PRESTO-Tango as an open-source resource for interrogation of the druggable human GPCRome. Kroeze WK, Sassano MF, Huang XP, Lansu K, McCorvy JD, Giguere PM, Sciaky N, Roth BL. Nat Struct Mol Biol. 2015 May;22(5):362-9. doi: 10.1038/nsmb.3014. Epub 2015 Apr 20. PubMed 25895059.
Backbone
  Vector backbone: empty Tango
  Backbone size w/o insert (bp): 6632
  Vector type: Mammalian Expression
  Selectable markers: Neomycin (select with G418)
Growth in bacteria
  Bacterial resistance: Ampicillin, 100 μg/mL
  Growth temperature: 37°C
  Growth strain: DH5alpha
  Copy number: High Copy
Gene/Insert
  Gene/Insert name: HTR2B
  Species: H. sapiens (human)
  Insert size (bp): 1443
  Entrez Gene: HTR2B (a.k.a. 5-HT(2B), 5-HT-2B, 5-HT2B)
  Promoter: CMV
  Tag / fusion protein: FLAG (N terminal on backbone)
  Cloning method: Restriction Enzyme; 5′ cloning site NotI (not destroyed); 3′ cloning site XhoI (unknown if destroyed)
  Sequencing primers: 5′ CMV-F; 3′ Tet-R
Terms and licenses: Academic/Nonprofit Terms; Industry Terms: Not Available to Industry
Depositor comments: Please note: Most of the PRESTO-Tango vectors do not contain the XhoI cut site downstream of the tTA sequence and instead carry an XbaI site. If you need to perform an XhoI digest we recommend sequencing with a forward primer at the C-terminus of tTA to determine which of the two sites is present. Suggested primer: 5-gagctccacttagacggcgagg-3. Original backbone was pcDNA3.1(+). These plasmids were generated as part of the Illuminating the Druggable Genome (IDG) program sponsored by the NIH Common Fund. The goal of this program is to identify, gather, and distribute information and resources for proteins that currently are not well-studied yet belong to commonly drug-targeted protein families: protein kinases, non-olfactory G-protein coupled receptors (GPCRs), and ion channels. The IDG program is designed to develop fundamental research tools for understudied proteins, elucidate their function, and disseminate the IDG-related resources and data to the greater scientific community.
How to cite: HTR2B-Tango was a gift from Bryan Roth (Addgene plasmid # 66410 ; http://n2t.net/addgene:66410 ; RRID:Addgene_66410)
