[The description below was written by a language model from this plasmid's Addgene catalogue record and pLannotate feature annotations shown in this document.]
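Description:
HTR2B-Tango is a mammalian expression plasmid from the PRESTO-Tango GPCR collection, built on an "empty Tango" backbone that derives from pcDNA3.1(+). It is maintained in E. coli as a high-copy plasmid through a ColE1/pUC-type origin with ampicillin resistance. For mammalian cells it carries a neomycin resistance cassette, driven by SV40 early promoter/origin sequences and ended by an SV40 poly(A) signal, which permits G418 selection. An f1 origin and residual lac regulatory fragments are also present as backbone remnants. The sequenced record is about 8.1 kb, consistent with the stated backbone plus a 1,443 bp insert.

The payload is a single fusion reading frame transcribed from the CMV enhancer/promoter and terminated by the bGH poly(A) signal. It begins with an N-terminal FLAG epitope supplied by the backbone, followed by the human serotonin 5-HT2B receptor (HTR2B), a short fragment of the vasopressin V2 receptor (AVPR2), and then TetR and the VP16 activation domain, which together make up the tetracycline transactivator tTA. In the Tango design, the V2 tail segment is generally included to strengthen arrestin recruitment. Agonist-driven arrestin translocation to the receptor then leads to release of tTA, which activates a tTA-responsive reporter in the host cell. The annotation leaves a short gap between the V2 fragment and TetR, where a protease cleavage site would be expected, but no such site is annotated.

The construct is used to measure ligand-induced arrestin recruitment to HTR2B, either alone or in parallel receptorome-wide screens. The depositor notes that the restriction site downstream of tTA may be XbaI rather than XhoI in many vectors of this series.
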