Features (pLannotate 1.2.2; 26 found; start..end, strand, type, name):
    197..576     +  enhancer       CMV enhancer: human cytomegalovirus immediate early enhancer
    577..780     +  promoter       CMV promoter: human cytomegalovirus (CMV) immediate early promoter
    776..809     +  LTR            5' LTR (truncated) (fragment): truncated 5' long terminal repeat (LTR) from HIV-1
    825..843     +  promoter       T7 promoter: promoter for bacteriophage T7 RNA polymerase
   1002..1022    +  CDS            3xFLAG (fragment): three tandem FLAG® epitope tags
   1035..2477    +  CDS            HTR2B: 5HT2B_HUMAN - Experimental evidence at protein level: Swiss-Prot protein existence level 1. G-protein coupled receptor for 5-hydroxytryptamine (serotonin) (PubMed:8143856, PubMed:7926008, PubMed:8078486, PubMed:8882600, PubMed:18703043, PubMed:23519210). Also functions as a receptor for various ergot alkaloid derivatives and psychoactive substances (PubMed:8143856, PubMed:7926008, PubMed:8078486, PubMed:12970106, PubMed:18703043, PubMed:23519210, PubMed:23519215, PubMed:24357322, PubMed:28129538). Ligand binding causes a conformation change that triggers signaling via guanine nucleotide-bindin
   2490..2570    +  CDS            AVPR2 (fragment): V2R_HUMAN - Also known as ADHR, DIR, DIR3, V2R. Experimental evidence at protein level: Swiss-Prot protein existence level 1. Receptor for arginine vasopressin. The activity of this receptor is mediated by G proteins which activate adenylate cyclase. Involved in renal water reabsorption. From Homo sapiens (Human).
   2598..3211    +  CDS            TetR (fragment): tetracycline repressor TetR; tetR from transposon Tn10; TetR binds to the tetracycline operator tetO to inhibit transcription. This inhibition can be relieved by adding tetracycline or doxycycline.
   3363..3596    +  CDS            VP16 AD: transcriptional activation domain of herpes simplex virus protein VP16 (Triezenberg et al., 1988; Cousens et al., 1989); UL48
   3637..3861    +  polyA_signal   bGH poly(A) signal: bovine growth hormone polyadenylation signal
   3865..3886    +  promoter       SV40 promoter (fragment): SV40 enhancer and early promoter
   3907..4335    +  rep_origin     f1 ori (sequence partly withheld): f1 bacteriophage origin of replication; arrow indicates direction of (+) strand synthesis
   4362..4433    +  promoter       SV40 promoter (fragment): SV40 enhancer and early promoter
   4434..4505    +  promoter       SV40 promoter (fragment): SV40 enhancer and early promoter
   4509..4643    +  rep_origin     SV40 ori: SV40 origin of replication
   4724..5515    +  CDS            neo: KKA2_KLEPN - Also known as kan, nptII. Experimental evidence at protein level: Swiss-Prot protein existence level 1. Resistance to kanamycin, neomycin, paromomycin, ribostamycin, butirosin and gentamicin B. From Klebsiella pneumoniae.
   5539..5697    +  CDS            ble (fragment): BLE_KLEPN - Experimental evidence at protein level: Swiss-Prot protein existence level 1. Binding protein with a strong affinity to the bleomycin family of antibiotics. Binds to CL990; an antimitotic-antibiotic compound. From Klebsiella pneumoniae.
   5692..5813    +  polyA_signal   SV40 poly(A) signal: SV40 polyadenylation signal
   5886..5902    -  protein_bind   lac operator: The lac repressor binds to the lac operator to inhibit transcription in E. coli. This inhibition can be relieved by adding lactose or isopropyl-β-D-thiogalactopyranoside (IPTG). lac repressor encoded by lacI
   5910..5940    -  promoter       lac promoter: promoter for the E. coli lac operon
   5955..5976    -  protein_bind   CAP binding site: CAP binding activates transcription in the presence of cAMP. E. coli catabolite activator protein
   5989..6081    -  CDS            lacI (fragment): lac repressor; lacI; The lac repressor binds to the lac operator to inhibit transcription in E. coli. This inhibition can be relieved by adding lactose or isopropyl-β-D-thiogalactopyranoside (IPTG).
   6264..6852    -  rep_origin     ori: high-copy-number ColE1/pMB1/pBR322/pUC origin of replication
   7023..7883    -  CDS            AmpR: β-lactamase; bla; confers resistance to ampicillin, carbenicillin, and related antibiotics
   7884..7988    -  promoter       AmpR promoter: bla
   8047..42      -  misc_feature   bom (fragment) (across the origin): basis of mobility region from pBR322
>Addgene plasmid #66410 | HTR2B-Tango | addgene full sequence | sequence record 272927 | Addgene NGS Result
CTCAGTACAATCTGCTCTGATGCCGCATAGTTAAGCCAGTATCTGCTCCCTGCTTGTGTGTTGGAGGTCG
CTGAGTAGTGCGCGAGCAAAATTTAAGCTACAACAAGGCAAGGCTTGACCGACAATTGCATGAAGAATCT
GCTTAGGGTTAGGCGTTTTGCGCTGCTTCGCGATGTACGGGCCAGATATACGCGTTGACATTGATTATTG
ACTAGTTATTAATAGTAATCAATTACGGGGTCATTAGTTCATAGCCCATATATGGAGTTCCGCGTTACAT
AACTTACGGTAAATGGCCCGCCTGGCTGACCGCCCAACGACCCCCGCCCATTGACGTCAATAATGACGTA
TGTTCCCATAGTAACGCCAATAGGGACTTTCCATTGACGTCAATGGGTGGAGTATTTACGGTAAACTGCC
CACTTGGCAGTACATCAAGTGTATCATATGCCAAGTACGCCCCCTATTGACGTCAATGACGGTAAATGGC
CCGCCTGGCATTATGCCCAGTACATGACCTTATGGGACTTTCCTACTTGGCAGTACATCTACGTATTAGT
CATCGCTATTACCATGGTGATGCGGTTTTGGCAGTACATCAATGGGCGTGGATAGCGGTTTGACTCACGG
GGATTTCCAAGTCTCCACCCCATTGACGTCAATGGGAGTTTGTTTTGGCACCAAAATCAACGGGACTTTC
CAAAATGTCGTAACAACTCCGCCCCATTGACGCAAATGGGCGGTAGGCGTGTACGGTGGGAGGTCTATAT
AAGCAGAGCTCTCTGGCTAACTAGAGAACCCACTGCTTACTGGCTTATCGAAATTAATACGACTCACTAT
AGGGAGACCCAAGCTGGCTAGCGTTTAAACTTAAGCTTGGTACCGAGCTCGGATCCACTAGTCCAGTGTG
GTGGAATTCTGCAGATATCCAGCACAGTGGCGGCCGCGCCACCATGAAGACGATCATCGCCCTGAGCTAC
ATCTTCTGCCTGGTATTCGCCGACTACAAGGACGATGATGACGCCAGCATCGATATGGCCCTGTCTTATC
GGGTGAGCGAGCTTCAATCTACCATCCCAGAGCACATTTTGCAGAGCACTTTCGTACATGTCATTAGTTC
CAATTGGTCTGGGCTCCAGACTGAATCTATCCCAGAGGAGATGAAGCAAATCGTGGAGGAGCAGGGTAAC
AAACTGCACTGGGCAGCCCTGCTCATACTGATGGTGATCATCCCGACAATTGGAGGCAATACTCTCGTGA
TCCTTGCGGTTAGCCTGGAGAAGAAACTGCAGTACGCAACCAATTACTTTCTCATGAGCCTCGCCGTCGC
CGATCTCCTGGTGGGGTTGTTTGTTATGCCTATCGCACTTCTCACCATCATGTTCGAAGCTATGTGGCCC
CTCCCTCTTGTGCTGTGCCCTGCATGGTTGTTCCTTGATGTGCTGTTCAGCACAGCAAGCATCATGCATT
TGTGTGCCATCTCCGTGGACCGATACATTGCTATCAAAAAACCCATTCAGGCCAATCAATACAACAGCCG
GGCCACCGCCTTTATCAAGATAACCGTTGTGTGGCTTATCAGCATCGGTATCGCCATCCCCGTGCCGATC
AAGGGGATCGAGACGGATGTGGACAATCCAAACAATATCACATGCGTACTCACCAAGGAGAGGTTCGGAG
ACTTTATGCTGTTCGGGAGCCTTGCCGCATTCTTTACACCTCTTGCCATCATGATTGTGACATATTTTCT
GACCATACATGCGCTCCAGAAAAAAGCCTATCTGGTTAAGAACAAACCGCCCCAACGGCTGACTTGGCTG
ACAGTGTCCACCGTCTTCCAGCGCGACGAGACCCCGTGTAGTTCCCCTGAAAAAGTGGCCATGCTCGACG
GTTCCCGAAAGGACAAAGCCCTTCCTAATTCTGGCGATGAGACACTTATGCGCCGAACCTCTACGATTGG
CAAAAAGTCTGTTCAGACAATCTCCAACGAACAGCGGGCGTCCAAAGTTCTGGGTATTGTGTTCTTCCTG
TTTCTGCTGATGTGGTGCCCTTTCTTCATCACAAACATAACCCTGGTGCTTTGCGACTCTTGCAACCAGA
CCACATTGCAGATGCTGCTCGAAATATTCGTGTGGATCGGCTACGTGAGCAGCGGAGTGAACCCCCTTGT
GTACACTCTGTTCAATAAGACTTTCCGCGACGCCTTTGGGAGATATATCACCTGCAACTACAGAGCCACA
AAGTCCGTGAAGACCTTGCGGAAGCGGTCATCCAAAATCTATTTTAGAAATCCTATGGCAGAAAATTCCA
AGTTCTTTAAAAAGCACGGAATACGGAACGGAATAAACCCCGCGATGTACCAGTCTCCAATGAGGCTTCG
GTCCTCTACAATACAGTCCAGCAGCATCATCCTGCTTGATACTCTGCTGCTCACTGAGAATGAAGGAGAT
AAAACCGAGGAGCAGGTCTCCTATGTGATCGATACCGGTGGACGCACCCCACCCAGCCTGGGTCCCCAAG
ATGAGTCCTGCACCACCGCCAGCTCCTCCCTGGCCAAGGACACTTCATCGACCGGTGAGAACCTGTACTT
CCAGCTAAGATTAGATAAAAGTAAAGTGATTAACAGCGCATTAGAGCTGCTTAATGAGGTCGGAATCGAA
GGTTTAACAACCCGTAAACTCGCCCAGAAGCTAGGTGTAGAGCAGCCTACATTGTATTGGCATGTAAAAA
ATAAGCGGGCTTTGCTCGACGCCTTAGCCATTGAGATGTTAGATAGGCACCATACTCACTTTTGCCCTTT
AGAAGGGGAAAGCTGGCAAGATTTTTTACGTAATAACGCTAAAAGTTTTAGATGTGCTTTACTAAGTCAT
CGCGATGGAGCAAAAGTACATTTAGGTACACGGCCTACAGAAAAACAGTATGAAACTCTCGAAAATCAAT
TAGCCTTTTTATGCCAACAAGGTTTTTCACTAGAGAATGCATTATATGCACTCAGCGCTGTGGGGCATTT
TACTTTAGGTTGCGTATTGGAAGATCAAGAGCATCAAGTCGCTAAAGAAGAAAGGGAAACACCTACTACT
GATAGTATGCCGCCATTATTACGACAAGCTATCGAATTATTTGATCACCAAGGTGCAGAGCCAGCCTTCT
TATTCGGCCTTGAATTGATCATATGCGGATTAGAAAAACAACTTAAATGTGAAAGTGGGTCCGCGTACAG
CCGCGCGCGTACGAAAAACAATTACGGGTCTACCATCGAGGGCCTGCTCGATCTCCCGGACGACGACGCC
CCCGAAGAGGCGGGGCTGGCGGCTCCGCGCCTGTCCTTTCTCCCCGCGGGACACACGCGCAGACTGTCGA
CGGCCCCCCCGACCGATGTCAGCCTGGGGGACGAGCTCCACTTAGACGGCGAGGACGTGGCGATGGCGCA
TGCCGACGCGCTAGACGATTTCGATCTGGACATGTTGGGGGACGGGGATTCCCCGGGTCCGGGATTTACC
CCCCACGACTCCGCCCCCTACGGCGCTCTGGATATGGCCGACTTCGAGTTTGAGCAGATGTTTACCGATG
CCCTTGGAATTGACGAGTACGGTGGGTAGTCTAGAGGGCCCGTTTAAACCCGCTGATCAGCCTCGACTGT
GCCTTCTAGTTGCCAGCCATCTGTTGTTTGCCCCTCCCCCGTGCCTTCCTTGACCCTGGAAGGTGCCACT
CCCACTGTCCTTTCCTAATAAAATGAGGAAATTGCATCGCATTGTCTGAGTAGGTGTCATTCTATTCTGG
GGGGTGGGGTGGGGCAGGACAGCAAGGGGGAGGATTGGGAAGACAATAGCAGGCATGCTGGGGATGCGGT
GGGCTCTATGGCTTCTGAGGCGGAAAGAACCAGCTGGGGCTCTAGGGGGTATCCCC
[124 nt withheld, positions 3907-4030]
C
[91 nt withheld, positions 4032-4122]
A
[49 nt withheld, positions 4124-4172]
CCTTTGACGTTGGAGTCCACGTTCTTT
[37 nt withheld, positions 4200-4236]
ACCCTATCTCGGTCTATTCTTTTGATTTATAAGGGATTTTGCCGATTTCGGCCTATTGGTTAAAAAATGA
GCTGATTTAACAAAAATTTAACGCGAATTAATTCTGTGGAATGTGTGTCAGTTAGGGTGTGGAAAGTCCC
CAGGCTCCCCAGCAGGCAGAAGTATGCAAAGCATGCATCTCAATTAGTCAGCAACCAGGTGTGGAAAGTC
CCCAGGCTCCCCAGCAGGCAGAAGTATGCAAAGCATGCATCTCAATTAGTCAGCAACCATAGTCCCGCCC
CTAACTCCGCCCAGTTCCGCCCATTCTCCGCCCCATGGCTGACTAATTTTTTTTATTTATGCAGAGGCCG
AGGCCGCCTCTGCCTCTGAGCTATTCCAGAAGTAGTGAGGAGGCTTTTTTGGAGGCCTAGGCTTTTGCAA
AAAGCTCCCGGGAGCTTGTATATCCATTTTCGGATCTGATCAAGAGACAGGATGAGGATCGTTTCGCATG
ATTGAACAAGATGGATTGCACGCAGGTTCTCCGGCCGCTTGGGTGGAGAGGCTATTCGGCTATGACTGGG
CACAACAGACAATCGGCTGCTCTGATGCCGCCGTGTTCCGGCTGTCAGCGCAGGGGCGCCCGGTTCTTTT
TGTCAAGACCGACCTGTCCGGTGCCCTGAATGAACTGCAGGACGAGGCAGCGCGGCTATCGTGGCTGGCC
ACGACGGGCGTTCCTTGCGCAGCTGTGCTCGACGTTGTCACTGAAGCGGGAAGGGACTGGCTGCTATTGG
GCGAAGTGCCGGGGCAGGATCTCCTGTCATCTCACCTTGCTCCTGCCGAGAAAGTATCCATCATGGCTGA
TGCAATGCGGCGGCTGCATACGCTTGATCCGGCTACCTGCCCATTCGACCACCAAGCGAAACATCGCATC
GAGCGAGCACGTACTCGGATGGAAGCCGGTCTTGTCGATCAGGATGATCTGGACGAAGAGCATCAGGGGC
TCGCGCCAGCCGAACTGTTCGCCAGGCTCAAGGCGCGCATGCCCGACGGCGAGGATCTCGTCGTGACCCA
TGGCGATGCCTGCTTGCCGAATATCATGGTGGAAAATGGCCGCTTTTCTGGATTCATCGACTGTGGCCGG
CTGGGTGTGGCGGACCGCTATCAGGACATAGCGTTGGCTACCCGTGATATTGCTGAAGAGCTTGGCGGCG
AATGGGCTGACCGCTTCCTCGTGCTTTACGGTATCGCCGCTCCCGATTCGCAGCGCATCGCCTTCTATCG
CCTTCTTGACGAGTTCTTCTGAGCGGGACTCTGGGGTTCGAAATGACCGACCAAGCGACGCCCAACCTGC
CATCACGAGATTTCGATTCCACCGCCGCCTTCTATGAAAGGTTGGGCTTCGGAATCGTTTTCCGGGACGC
CGGCTGGATGATCCTCCAGCGCGGGGATCTCATGCTGGAGTTCTTCGCCCACCCCAACTTGTTTATTGCA
GCTTATAATGGTTACAAATAAAGCAATAGCATCACAAATTTCACAAATAAAGCATTTTTTTCACTGCATT
CTAGTTGTGGTTTGTCCAAACTCATCAATGTATCTTATCATGTCTGTATACCGTCGACCTCTAGCTAGAG
CTTGGCGTAATCATGGTCATAGCTGTTTCCTGTGTGAAATTGTTATCCGCTCACAATTCCACACAACATA
CGAGCCGGAAGCATAAAGTGTAAAGCCTGGGGTGCCTAATGAGTGAGCTAACTCACATTAATTGCGTTGC
GCTCACTGCCCGCTTTCCAGTCGGGAAACCTGTCGTGCCAGCTGCATTAATGAATCGGCCAACGCGCGGG
GAGAGGCGGTTTGCGTATTGGGCGCTCTTCCGCTTCCTCGCTCACTGACTCGCTGCGCTCGGTCGTTCGG
CTGCGGCGAGCGGTATCAGCTCACTCAAAGGCGGTAATACGGTTATCCACAGAATCAGGGGATAACGCAG
GAAAGAACATGTGAGCAAAAGGCCAGCAAAAGGCCAGGAACCGTAAAAAGGCCGCGTTGCTGGCGTTTTT
CCATAGGCTCCGCCCCCCTGACGAGCATCACAAAAATCGACGCTCAAGTCAGAGGTGGCGAAACCCGACA
GGACTATAAAGATACCAGGCGTTTCCCCCTGGAAGCTCCCTCGTGCGCTCTCCTGTTCCGACCCTGCCGC
TTACCGGATACCTGTCCGCCTTTCTCCCTTCGGGAAGCGTGGCGCTTTCTCATAGCTCACGCTGTAGGTA
TCTCAGTTCGGTGTAGGTCGTTCGCTCCAAGCTGGGCTGTGTGCACGAACCCCCCGTTCAGCCCGACCGC
TGCGCCTTATCCGGTAACTATCGTCTTGAGTCCAACCCGGTAAGACACGACTTATCGCCACTGGCAGCAG
CCACTGGTAACAGGATTAGCAGAGCGAGGTATGTAGGCGGTGCTACAGAGTTCTTGAAGTGGTGGCCTAA
CTACGGCTACACTAGAAGAACAGTATTTGGTATCTGCGCTCTGCTGAAGCCAGTTACCTTCGGAAAAAGA
GTTGGTAGCTCTTGATCCGGCAAACAAACCACCGCTGGTAGCGGTGGTTTTTTTGTTTGCAAGCAGCAGA
TTACGCGCAGAAAAAAAGGATCTCAAGAAGATCCTTTGATCTTTTCTACGGGGTCTGACGCTCAGTGGAA
CGAAAACTCACGTTAAGGGATTTTGGTCATGAGATTATCAAAAAGGATCTTCACCTAGATCCTTTTAAAT
TAAAAATGAAGTTTTAAATCAATCTAAAGTATATATGAGTAAACTTGGTCTGACAGTTACCAATGCTTAA
TCAGTGAGGCACCTATCTCAGCGATCTGTCTATTTCGTTCATCCATAGTTGCCTGACTCCCCGTCGTGTA
GATAACTACGATACGGGAGGGCTTACCATCTGGCCCCAGTGCTGCAATGATACCGCGAGACCCACGCTCA
CCGGCTCCAGATTTATCAGCAATAAACCAGCCAGCCGGAAGGGCCGAGCGCAGAAGTGGTCCTGCAACTT
TATCCGCCTCCATCCAGTCTATTAATTGTTGCCGGGAAGCTAGAGTAAGTAGTTCGCCAGTTAATAGTTT
GCGCAACGTTGTTGCCATTGCTACAGGCATCGTGGTGTCACGCTCGTCGTTTGGTATGGCTTCATTCAGC
TCCGGTTCCCAACGATCAAGGCGAGTTACATGATCCCCCATGTTGTGCAAAAAAGCGGTTAGCTCCTTCG
GTCCTCCGATCGTTGTCAGAAGTAAGTTGGCCGCAGTGTTATCACTCATGGTTATGGCAGCACTGCATAA
TTCTCTTACTGTCATGCCATCCGTAAGATGCTTTTCTGTGACTGGTGAGTACTCAACCAAGTCATTCTGA
GAATAGTGTATGCGGCGACCGAGTTGCTCTTGCCCGGCGTCAATACGGGATAATACCGCGCCACATAGCA
GAACTTTAAAAGTGCTCATCATTGGAAAACGTTCTTCGGGGCGAAAACTCTCAAGGATCTTACCGCTGTT
GAGATCCAGTTCGATGTAACCCACTCGTGCACCCAACTGATCTTCAGCATCTTTTACTTTCACCAGCGTT
TCTGGGTGAGCAAAAACAGGAAGGCAAAATGCCGCAAAAAAGGGAATAAGGGCGACACGGAAATGTTGAA
TACTCATACTCTTCCTTTTTCAATATTATTGAAGCATTTATCAGGGTTATTGTCTCATGAGCGGATACAT
ATTTGAATGTATTTAGAAAAATAAACAAATAGGGGTTCCGCGCACATTTCCCCGAAAAGTGCCACCTGAC
GTCGACGGATCGGGAGATCTCCCGATCCCCTATGGTGCACT
