>Addgene plasmid #66410 | HTR2B-Tango | depositor partial sequence | sequence record 113433 | empty Tango
GACGGATCGGGAGATCTCCCGATCCCCTATGGTGCACTCTCAGTACAATCTGCTCTGATGCCGCATAGTT
AAGCCAGTATCTGCTCCCTGCTTGTGTGTTGGAGGTCGCTGAGTAGTGCGCGAGCAAAATTTAAGCTACA
ACAAGGCAAGGCTTGACCGACAATTGCATGAAGAATCTGCTTAGGGTTAGGCGTTTTGCGCTGCTTCGCG
ATGTACGGGCCAGATATACGCGTTGACATTGATTATTGACTAGTTATTAATAGTAATCAATTACGGGGTC
ATTAGTTCATAGCCCATATATGGAGTTCCGCGTTACATAACTTACGGTAAATGGCCCGCCTGGCTGACCG
CCCAACGACCCCCGCCCATTGACGTCAATAATGACGTATGTTCCCATAGTAACGCCAATAGGGACTTTCC
ATTGACGTCAATGGGTGGAGTATTTACGGTAAACTGCCCACTTGGCAGTACATCAAGTGTATCATATGCC
AAGTACGCCCCCTATTGACGTCAATGACGGTAAATGGCCCGCCTGGCATTATGCCCAGTACATGACCTTA
TGGGACTTTCCTACTTGGCAGTACATCTACGTATTAGTCATCGCTATTACCATGGTGATGCGGTTTTGGC
AGTACATCAATGGGCGTGGATAGCGGTTTGACTCACGGGGATTTCCAAGTCTCCACCCCATTGACGTCAA
TGGGAGTTTGTTTTGGCACCAAAATCAACGGGACTTTCCAAAATGTCGTAACAACTCCGCCCCATTGACG
CAAATGGGCGGTAGGCGTGTACGGTGGGAGGTCTATATAAGCAGAGCTCTCTGGCTAACTAGAGAACCCA
CTGCTTACTGGCTTATCGAAATTAATACGACTCACTATAGGGAGACCCAAGCTGGCTAGCGTTTAAACTT
AAGCTTGGTACCGAGCTCGGATCCACTAGTCCAGTGTGGTGGAATTCTGCAGATATCCAGCACAGTGGCG
GCCGCGCCACCATGAAGACGATCATCGCCCTGAGCTACATCTTCTGCCTGGTATTCGCCGACTACAAGGA
CGATGATGACGCCAGCATCGATACCGGTGGACGCACCCCACCCAGCCTGGGTCCCCAAGATGAGTCCTGC
ACCACCGCCAGCTCCTCCCTGGCCAAGGACACTTCATCGACCGGTGAGAACCTGTACTTCCAGCTAAGAT
TAGATAAAAGTAAAGTGATTAACAGCGCATTAGAGCTGCTTAATGAGGTCGGAATCGAAGGTTTAACAAC
CCGTAAACTCGCCCAGAAGCTAGGTGTAGAGCAGCCTACATTGTATTGGCATGTAAAAAATAAGCGGGCT
TTGCTCGACGCCTTAGCCATTGAGATGTTAGATAGGCACCATACTCACTTTTGCCCTTTAGAAGGGGAAA
GCTGGCAAGATTTTTTACGTAATAACGCTAAAAGTTTTAGATGTGCTTTACTAAGTCATCGCGATGGAGC
AAAAGTACATTTAGGTACACGGCCTACAGAAAAACAGTATGAAACTCTCGAAAATCAATTAGCCTTTTTA
TGCCAACAAGGTTTTTCACTAGAGAATGCATTATATGCACTCAGCGCTGTGGGGCATTTTACTTTAGGTT
GCGTATTGGAAGATCAAGAGCATCAAGTCGCTAAAGAAGAAAGGGAAACACCTACTACTGATAGTATGCC
GCCATTATTACGACAAGCTATCGAATTATTTGATCACCAAGGTGCAGAGCCAGCCTTCTTATTCGGCCTT
GAATTGATCATATGCGGATTAGAAAAACAACTTAAATGTGAAAGTGGGTCCGCGTACAGCCGCGCGCGTA
CGAAAAACAATTACGGGTCTACCATCGAGGGCCTGCTCGATCTCCCGGACGACGACGCCCCCGAAGAGGC
GGGGCTGGCGGCTCCGCGCCTGTCCTTTCTCCCCGCGGGACACACGCGCAGACTGTCGACGGCCCCCCCG
ACCGATGTCAGCCTGGGGGACGAGCTCCACTTAGACGGCGAGGACGTGGCGATGGCGCATGCCGACGCGC
TAGACGATTTCGATCTGGACATGTTGGGGGACGGGGATTCCCCGGGTCCGGGATTTACCCCCCACGACTC
CGCCCCCTACGGCGCTCTGGATATGGCCGACTTCGAGTTTGAGCAGATGTTTACCGATGCCCTTGGAATT
GACGAGTACGGTGGGTAGCTCGAGTCTAGAGGGCCCGTTTAAACCCGCTGATCAGCCTCGACTGTGCCTT
CTAGTTGCCAGCCATCTGTTGTTTGCCCCTCCCCCGTGCCTTCCTTGACCCTGGAAGGTGCCACTCCCAC
TGTCCTTTCCTAATAAAATGAGGAAATTGCATCGCATTGTCTGAGTAGGTGTCATTCTATTCTGGGGGGT
GGGGTGGGGCAGGACAGCAAGGGGGAGGATTGGGAAGACAATAGCAGGCATGCTGGGGATGCGGTGGGCT
CTATGGCTTCTGAGGCGGAAAGAACCAGCTGGGGCTCTAGGGGGTATCCCC
[124 nt withheld, positions 2502-2625]
C
[91 nt withheld, positions 2627-2717]
A
[49 nt withheld, positions 2719-2767]
CCTTTGACGTTGGAGTCCACGTTCTTT
[37 nt withheld, positions 2795-2831]
ACCCTATCTCGGTCTATTCTTTTGATTTATAAGGGATTTTGCCGATTTCGGCCTATTGGTTAAAAAATGA
GCTGATTTAACAAAAATTTAACGCGAATTAATTCTGTGGAATGTGTGTCAGTTAGGGTGTGGAAAGTCCC
CAGGCTCCCCAGCAGGCAGAAGTATGCAAAGCATGCATCTCAATTAGTCAGCAACCAGGTGTGGAAAGTC
CCCAGGCTCCCCAGCAGGCAGAAGTATGCAAAGCATGCATCTCAATTAGTCAGCAACCATAGTCCCGCCC
CTAACTCCGCCCATCCCGCCCCTAACTCCGCCCAGTTCCGCCCATTCTCCGCCCCATGGCTGACTAATTT
TTTTTATTTATGCAGAGGCCGAGGCCGCCTCTGCCTCTGAGCTATTCCAGAAGTAGTGAGGAGGCTTTTT
TGGAGGCCTAGGCTTTTGCAAAAAGCTCCCGGGAGCTTGTATATCCATTTTCGGATCTGATCAAGAGACA
GGATGAGGATCGTTTCGCATGATTGAACAAGATGGATTGCACGCAGGTTCTCCGGCCGCTTGGGTGGAGA
GGCTATTCGGCTATGACTGGGCACAACAGACAATCGGCTGCTCTGATGCCGCCGTGTTCCGGCTGTCAGC
GCAGGGGCGCCCGGTTCTTTTTGTCAAGACCGACCTGTCCGGTGCCCTGAATGAACTGCAGGACGAGGCA
GCGCGGCTATCGTGGCTGGCCACGACGGGCGTTCCTTGCGCAGCTGTGCTCGACGTTGTCACTGAAGCGG
GAAGGGACTGGCTGCTATTGGGCGAAGTGCCGGGGCAGGATCTCCTGTCATCTCACCTTGCTCCTGCCGA
GAAAGTATCCATCATGGCTGATGCAATGCGGCGGCTGCATACGCTTGATCCGGCTACCTGCCCATTCGAC
CACCAAGCGAAACATCGCATCGAGCGAGCACGTACTCGGATGGAAGCCGGTCTTGTCGATCAGGATGATC
TGGACGAAGAGCATCAGGGGCTCGCGCCAGCCGAACTGTTCGCCAGGCTCAAGGCGCGCATGCCCGACGG
CGAGGATCTCGTCGTGACCCATGGCGATGCCTGCTTGCCGAATATCATGGTGGAAAATGGCCGCTTTTCT
GGATTCATCGACTGTGGCCGGCTGGGTGTGGCGGACCGCTATCAGGACATAGCGTTGGCTACCCGTGATA
TTGCTGAAGAGCTTGGCGGCGAATGGGCTGACCGCTTCCTCGTGCTTTACGGTATCGCCGCTCCCGATTC
GCAGCGCATCGCCTTCTATCGCCTTCTTGACGAGTTCTTCTGAGCGGGACTCTGGGGTTCGAAATGACCG
ACCAAGCGACGCCCAACCTGCCATCACGAGATTTCGATTCCACCGCCGCCTTCTATGAAAGGTTGGGCTT
CGGAATCGTTTTCCGGGACGCCGGCTGGATGATCCTCCAGCGCGGGGATCTCATGCTGGAGTTCTTCGCC
CACCCCAACTTGTTTATTGCAGCTTATAATGGTTACAAATAAAGCAATAGCATCACAAATTTCACAAATA
AAGCATTTTTTTCACTGCATTCTAGTTGTGGTTTGTCCAAACTCATCAATGTATCTTATCATGTCTGTAT
ACCGTCGACCTCTAGCTAGAGCTTGGCGTAATCATGGTCATAGCTGTTTCCTGTGTGAAATTGTTATCCG
CTCACAATTCCACACAACATACGAGCCGGAAGCATAAAGTGTAAAGCCTGGGGTGCCTAATGAGTGAGCT
AACTCACATTAATTGCGTTGCGCTCACTGCCCGCTTTCCAGTCGGGAAACCTGTCGTGCCAGCTGCATTA
ATGAATCGGCCAACGCGCGGGGAGAGGCGGTTTGCGTATTGGGCGCTCTTCCGCTTCCTCGCTCACTGAC
TCGCTGCGCTCGGTCGTTCGGCTGCGGCGAGCGGTATCAGCTCACTCAAAGGCGGTAATACGGTTATCCA
CAGAATCAGGGGATAACGCAGGAAAGAACATGTGAGCAAAAGGCCAGCAAAAGGCCAGGAACCGTAAAAA
GGCCGCGTTGCTGGCGTTTTTCCATAGGCTCCGCCCCCCTGACGAGCATCACAAAAATCGACGCTCAAGT
CAGAGGTGGCGAAACCCGACAGGACTATAAAGATACCAGGCGTTTCCCCCTGGAAGCTCCCTCGTGCGCT
CTCCTGTTCCGACCCTGCCGCTTACCGGATACCTGTCCGCCTTTCTCCCTTCGGGAAGCGTGGCGCTTTC
TCATAGCTCACGCTGTAGGTATCTCAGTTCGGTGTAGGTCGTTCGCTCCAAGCTGGGCTGTGTGCACGAA
CCCCCCGTTCAGCCCGACCGCTGCGCCTTATCCGGTAACTATCGTCTTGAGTCCAACCCGGTAAGACACG
ACTTATCGCCACTGGCAGCAGCCACTGGTAACAGGATTAGCAGAGCGAGGTATGTAGGCGGTGCTACAGA
GTTCTTGAAGTGGTGGCCTAACTACGGCTACACTAGAAGAACAGTATTTGGTATCTGCGCTCTGCTGAAG
CCAGTTACCTTCGGAAAAAGAGTTGGTAGCTCTTGATCCGGCAAACAAACCACCGCTGGTAGCGGTTTTT
TTGTTTGCAAGCAGCAGATTACGCGCAGAAAAAAAGGATCTCAAGAAGATCCTTTGATCTTTTCTACGGG
GTCTGACGCTCAGTGGAACGAAAACTCACGTTAAGGGATTTTGGTCATGAGATTATCAAAAAGGATCTTC
ACCTAGATCCTTTTAAATTAAAAATGAAGTTTTAAATCAATCTAAAGTATATATGAGTAAACTTGGTCTG
ACAGTTACCAATGCTTAATCAGTGAGGCACCTATCTCAGCGATCTGTCTATTTCGTTCATCCATAGTTGC
CTGACTCCCCGTCGTGTAGATAACTACGATACGGGAGGGCTTACCATCTGGCCCCAGTGCTGCAATGATA
CCGCGAGACCCACGCTCACCGGCTCCAGATTTATCAGCAATAAACCAGCCAGCCGGAAGGGCCGAGCGCA
GAAGTGGTCCTGCAACTTTATCCGCCTCCATCCAGTCTATTAATTGTTGCCGGGAAGCTAGAGTAAGTAG
TTCGCCAGTTAATAGTTTGCGCAACGTTGTTGCCATTGCTACAGGCATCGTGGTGTCACGCTCGTCGTTT
GGTATGGCTTCATTCAGCTCCGGTTCCCAACGATCAAGGCGAGTTACATGATCCCCCATGTTGTGCAAAA
AAGCGGTTAGCTCCTTCGGTCCTCCGATCGTTGTCAGAAGTAAGTTGGCCGCAGTGTTATCACTCATGGT
TATGGCAGCACTGCATAATTCTCTTACTGTCATGCCATCCGTAAGATGCTTTTCTGTGACTGGTGAGTAC
TCAACCAAGTCATTCTGAGAATAGTGTATGCGGCGACCGAGTTGCTCTTGCCCGGCGTCAATACGGGATA
ATACCGCGCCACATAGCAGAACTTTAAAAGTGCTCATCATTGGAAAACGTTCTTCGGGGCGAAAACTCTC
AAGGATCTTACCGCTGTTGAGATCCAGTTCGATGTAACCCACTCGTGCACCCAACTGATCTTCAGCATCT
TTTACTTTCACCAGCGTTTCTGGGTGAGCAAAAACAGGAAGGCAAAATGCCGCAAAAAAGGGAATAAGGG
CGACACGGAAATGTTGAATACTCATACTCTTCCTTTTTCAATATTATTGAAGCATTTATCAGGGTTATTG
TCTCATGAGCGGATACATATTTGAATGTATTTAGAAAAATAAACAAATAGGGGTTCCGCGCACATTTCCC
CGAAAAGTGCCACCTGACGTC
