>Addgene plasmid #66410 | HTR2B-Tango | depositor partial sequence | sequence record 113434 | HTR2B
ATGGCCCTGTCTTATCGGGTGAGCGAGCTTCAATCTACCATCCCAGAGCACATTTTGCAGAGCACTTTCG
TACATGTCATTAGTTCCAATTGGTCTGGGCTCCAGACTGAATCTATCCCAGAGGAGATGAAGCAAATCGT
GGAGGAGCAGGGTAACAAACTGCACTGGGCAGCCCTGCTCATACTGATGGTGATCATCCCGACAATTGGA
GGCAATACTCTCGTGATCCTTGCGGTTAGCCTGGAGAAGAAACTGCAGTACGCAACCAATTACTTTCTCA
TGAGCCTCGCCGTCGCCGATCTCCTGGTGGGGTTGTTTGTTATGCCTATCGCACTTCTCACCATCATGTT
CGAAGCTATGTGGCCCCTCCCTCTTGTGCTGTGCCCTGCATGGTTGTTCCTTGATGTGCTGTTCAGCACA
GCAAGCATCATGCATTTGTGTGCCATCTCCGTGGACCGATACATTGCTATCAAAAAACCCATTCAGGCCA
ATCAATACAACAGCCGGGCCACCGCCTTTATCAAGATAACCGTTGTGTGGCTTATCAGCATCGGTATCGC
CATCCCCGTGCCGATCAAGGGGATCGAGACGGATGTGGACAATCCAAACAATATCACATGCGTACTCACC
AAGGAGAGGTTCGGAGACTTTATGCTGTTCGGGAGCCTTGCCGCATTCTTTACACCTCTTGCCATCATGA
TTGTGACATATTTTCTGACCATACATGCGCTCCAGAAAAAAGCCTATCTGGTTAAGAACAAACCGCCCCA
ACGGCTGACTTGGCTGACAGTGTCCACCGTCTTCCAGCGCGACGAGACCCCGTGTAGTTCCCCTGAAAAA
GTGGCCATGCTCGACGGTTCCCGAAAGGACAAAGCCCTTCCTAATTCTGGCGATGAGACACTTATGCGCC
GAACCTCTACGATTGGCAAAAAGTCTGTTCAGACAATCTCCAACGAACAGCGGGCGTCCAAAGTTCTGGG
TATTGTGTTCTTCCTGTTTCTGCTGATGTGGTGCCCTTTCTTCATCACAAACATAACCCTGGTGCTTTGC
GACTCTTGCAACCAGACCACATTGCAGATGCTGCTCGAAATATTCGTGTGGATCGGCTACGTGAGCAGCG
GAGTGAACCCCCTTGTGTACACTCTGTTCAATAAGACTTTCCGCGACGCCTTTGGGAGATATATCACCTG
CAACTACAGAGCCACAAAGTCCGTGAAGACCTTGCGGAAGCGGTCATCCAAAATCTATTTTAGAAATCCT
ATGGCAGAAAATTCCAAGTTCTTTAAAAAGCACGGAATACGGAACGGAATAAACCCCGCGATGTACCAGT
CTCCAATGAGGCTTCGGTCCTCTACAATACAGTCCAGCAGCATCATCCTGCTTGATACTCTGCTGCTCAC
TGAGAATGAAGGAGATAAAACCGAGGAGCAGGTCTCCTATGTG
