>Addgene plasmid #66410 | HTR2B-Tango | addgene partial sequence | sequence record 120141 | CMV-F 5'-CGCAAATGGGCGGTAGGCGTG-3'
GCTCTCTGGCTAACTAGAGAACCCACTGCTTACTGGCTTATCGAAATTAATACGACTCACTATAGGGAGA
CCCAAGCTGGCTAGCGTTTAAACTTAAGCTTGGTACCGAGCTCGGATCCACTAGTCCAGTGTGGTGGAAT
TCTGCAGATATCCAGCACAGTGGCGGCCGCGCCACCATGAAGACGATCATCGCCCTGAGCTACATCTTCT
GCCTGGTATTCGCCGACTACAAGGACGATGATGACGCCAGCATCGATATGGCCCTGTCTTATCGGGTGAG
CGAGCTTCAATCTACCATCCCAGAGCACATTTTGCAGAGCACTTTCGTACATGTCATTAGTTCCAATTGG
TCTGGGCTCCAGACTGAATCTATCCCAGAGGAGATGAAGCAAATCGTGGAGGAGCAGGGTAACAAACTGC
ACTGGGCAGCCCTGCTCATACTGATGGTGATCATCCCGACAATTGGAGGCAATACTCTCGTGATCCTTGC
GGTTAGCCTGGAGAAGAAACTGCAGTACGCAACCAATTACTTTCTCATGAGCCTCGCCGTCGCCGATCTC
CTGGTGGGGTTGTTTGTTATGCCTATCGCACTTCTCACCATCATGTTCGAAGCTATGTGGCCCCTCCCTC
TTGTGCTGTGCCCTGCATGGTTGTTCCTTGATGTGCTGTTCAGCACAGCAAGCATCATGCATTTGTGTGC
CATCTCCGTGGACCGATACATTGCTATCAAAAAACCCATTCAGGCCAATCAATACAACAGCCGGGCCACC
GCCTTTATCAAGATAACCGTTGTGTGGCTTATCAGCATCGGTATCGCCATCCCCGTGCCGATCAAGGGGA
TCGAGACGGATGTGGACAATCCAAACAATATCACATGCGTACTCACCAAGGAGAGGTTCGGAGACTTTAT
GCTGTTCGGGAGCCTTGCCGCATTCTTTACACCTCTTGCCATCATGATTGTGACATATTTTCTGACCATA
CATGCGCTCCAGAAAAAAGCCTATCTGGTTAAGAACAAACCGCCC
