>Addgene plasmid #66410 | HTR2B-Tango | addgene partial sequence | sequence record 120143 | Tet-R 5'-GGCGAGTTTACGGGTTGTTA-3'
GCTCTAATGCGCTGTTAATCACTTTACTTTTATCTAATCTTAGCTGGAAGTACAGGTTCTCACCGGTCGA
TGAAGTGTCCTTGGCCAGGGAGGAGCTGGCGGTGGTGCAGGACTCATCTTGGGGACCCAGGCTGGGTGGG
GTGCGTCCACCGGTATCGATCACATAGGAGACCTGCTCCTCGGTTTTATCTCCTTCATTCTCAGTGAGCA
GCAGAGTATCAAGCAGGATGATGCTGCTGGACTGTATTGTAGAGGACCGAAGCCTCATTGGAGACTGGTA
CATCGCGGGGTTTATTCCGTTCCGTATTCCGTGCTTTTTAAAGAACTTGGAATTTTCTGCCATAGGATTT
CTAAAATAGATTTTGGATGACCGCTTCCGCAAGGTCTTCACGGACTTTGTGGCTCTGTAGTTGCAGGTGA
TATATCTCCCAAAGGCGTCGCGGAAAGTCTTATTGAACAGAGTGTACACAAGGGGGTTCACTCCGCTGCT
CACGTAGCCGATCCACACGAATATTTCGAGCAGCATCTGCAATGTGGTCTGGTTGCAAGAGTCGCAAAGC
ACCAGGGTTATGTTTGTGATGAAGAAAGGGCACCACATCAGCAGAAACAGGAAGAACACAATACCCAGAA
CTTTGGACGCCCGCTGTTCGTTGGAGATTGTCTGAACAGACTTTTTGCCAATCGTAGAGGTTCGGCGCAT
AAGTGTCTCATCGCCAGAATTAGGAAGGGCTTTGTCCTTTCGGGAACCGTCGAGCATGGCCACTTTTTCA
GGGGAACTACACGGGGTCTCGTCGCGCTGGAAGACGGTGGACACTGTCAGCCAAGTCAGCCGTTGGGGCG
GTTTGTTCTTAACCAGATAGGCTTTTTTCTGGAGCGCATGTATGGTCAGAAAATATGTCACAATCATGAT
GGCAAGAGGTGTAAAGAATGCGGCAAGGCTCCCGAACAGCATAAAGTCTCCGAACCTCTCCTTGGTGAGT
ACGCATGTGAT
